>Addgene plasmid #204995 | pEGFP-RepoMan-S893D | addgene full sequence | sequence record 419579 | Addgene NGS Result
TAGTTATTAATAGTAATCAATTACGGGGTCATTAGTTCATAGCCCATATATGGAGTTCCGCGTTACATAA
CTTACGGTAAATGGCCCGCCTGGCTGACCGCCCAACGACCCCCGCCCATTGACGTCAATAATGACGTATG
TTCCCATAGTAACGCCAATAGGGACTTTCCATTGACGTCAATGGGTGGAGTATTTACGGTAAACTGCCCA
CTTGGCAGTACATCAAGTGTATCATATGCCAAGTACGCCCCCTATTGACGTCAATGACGGTAAATGGCCC
GCCTGGCATTATGCCCAGTACATGACCTTATGGGACTTTCCTACTTGGCAGTACATCTACGTATTAGTCA
TCGCTATTACCATGGTGATGCGGTTTTGGCAGTACATCAATGGGCGTGGATAGCGGTTTGACTCACGGGG
ATTTCCAAGTCTCCACCCCATTGACGTCAATGGGAGTTTGTTTTGGCACCAAAATCAACGGGACTTTCCA
AAATGTCGTAACAACTCCGCCCCATTGACGCAAATGGGCGGTAGGCGTGTACGGTGGGAGGTCTATATAA
GCAGAGCTGGTTTAGTGAACCGTCAGATCCGCTAGCGCTACCGGTCGCCACCATGGTGAGCAAGGGCGAG
GAGCTGTTCACCGGGGTGGTGCCCATCCTGGTCGAGCTGGACGGCGACGTAAACGGCCACAAGTTCAGCG
TGTCCGGCGAGGGCGAGGGCGATGCCACCTACGGCAAGCTGACCCTGAAGTTCATCTGCACCACCGGCAA
GCTGCCCGTGCCCTGGCCCACCCTCGTGACCACCCTGACCTACGGCGTGCAGTGCTTCAGCCGCTACCCC
GACCACATGAAGCAGCACGACTTCTTCAAGTCCGCCATGCCCGAAGGCTACGTCCAGGAGCGCACCATCT
TCTTCAAGGACGACGGCAACTACAAGACCCGCGCCGAGGTGAAGTTCGAGGGCGACACCCTGGTGAACCG
CATCGAGCTGAAGGGCATCGACTTCAAGGAGGACGGCAACATCCTGGGGCACAAGCTGGAGTACAACTAC
AACAGCCACAACGTCTATATCATGGCCGACAAGCAGAAGAACGGCATCAAGGTGAACTTCAAGATCCGCC
ACAACATCGAGGACGGCAGCGTGCAGCTCGCCGACCACTACCAGCAGAACACCCCCATCGGCGACGGCCC
CGTGCTGCTGCCCGACAACCACTACCTGAGCACCCAGTCCGCCCTGAGCAAAGACCCCAACGAGAAGCGC
GATCACATGGTCCTGCTGGAGTTCGTGACCGCCGCCGGGATCACTCTCGGCATGGACGAGCTGTACAAGT
CCGGACTCAGATCTCGAGCTCAAGCTTCGAATTCTGCAGTCGACGGTACCCGCCGGCGAATGGATGCCAA
TTCAAAAGACAAGCCCCCTGAAACCAAGGAGTCTGCAATGAATAATGCTGGAAATGCCTCTTTCATTTTG
GGAACTGGGAAGATTGTGACTCCTCAGAAGCATGCCGAATTACCTCCTAATCCTTGCACACCAGATACTT
TTAAATCACCTTTGAACTTTTCCACAGTAACCGTAGAGCAATTGGGAATTACACCTGAAAGCTTTGTTAG
GAACTCTGCAGGAAAGTCATCATCCTACCTTAAAAAATGTAGACGACGTTCTGCAGTCGGTGCTCGGGGC
TCTCCTGAAACAAACCATCTGATTCGTTTCATTGCTCGGCAGCAAAATATAAAGAATGCTAGGAAATCTC
CTTTGGCACAAGATTCTCCTTCCCAGGGCAGCCCTGCACTGTATCGAAATGTTAACACTTTAAGAGAACG
AATATCAGCCTTCCAGTCAGCTTTTCACTCCATAAAGGAAAACGAGAAAATGACCGGCTGTCTGGAATTC
TCAGAGGCAGGAAAAGAGTCCGAGATGACCGATCTGACAAGGAAGGAAGGTCTCAGCGCTTGCCAGCAGT
CTGGGTTCCCTGCAGTGTTGTCCTCCAAACGTCGGAGAATATCCTATCAGAGAGACTCTGATGAAAATCT
GACGGATGCTGAAGGAAAAGTAATTGGTCTCCAGATATTCAATATTGATACAGACAGAGCATGTGCAGTT
GAAACTTCTGTCGACCTTAGCGAAATTTCAAGCAAGCTTGGTTCAACACAGTCTGGATTTTTAGTTGAAG
AGTCTCTTCCCCTTTCAGAGCTCACAGAGACTTCAAATGCACTAAAGGTTGCTGACTGTGTAGTGGGCAA
AGGATCAAGTGATGCCGTTTCGCCTGACACGTTCACAGCAGAAGTGAGCTCAGACGCAGTCCCTGATGTC
AGGTCACCAGCTACTCCAGCCTGCAGGAGGGACCTTCCCACCCCCAAGACCTTTGTACTTCGTTCTGTAC
TGAAGAAACCCTCTGTTAAGATGTGTCTAGAGAGCTTACAGGAACACTGTAACAACCTCTATGATGATGA
TGGGACTCATCCGAGCTTAATCTCAAATCTCCCAAACTGTTGCAAAGAGAAAGAAGCAGAAGATGAAGAA
AATTTTGAAGCACCTGCCTTTCTAAATATGAGGAAGAGGAAGAGAGTTACTTTTGGAGAGGACTTAAGCC
CGGAAGTGTTTGATGAATCTTTGCCAGCAAATACTCCATTGCGTAAAGGAGGAACACCTGTTTGTAAAAA
AGACTTCAGTGGTCTCAGTTCCCTGCTGCTTGAGCAGTCACCTGTTCCTGAGCCATTACCTCAACCAGAT
TTTGATGACAAGGGGGAGAATCTTGAAAACATAGAACCACTTCAAGTATCATTTGCCGTTCTCAGTTCTC
CTAATAAATCATCAATCTCTGAGACCCTTTCAGGCACTGATACCTTTAGTTCTTCAAATAACCATGAGAA
AATATCCTCACCAAAGGTGGGCCGTATCACAAGGACTTCTAACCGGAGGAACCAGCTGGTTAGCGTGGTA
GAAGAAAGCGTGTGTAATCTCCTGAACACAGAAGTTCAGCCTTGTAAAGAAAAGAAAATTAATAGGAGGA
AGTCTCAAGAAACAAAGTGTACAAAGAGAGCACTTCCTAAGAAGAGTCAGGTTTTAAAAAGTTGCAGAAA
GAAGAAAGGAAAGGGAAAGAAAAGTGTTCAGAAATCTTTATATGGGGAAAGAGACATTGCTTCTAAGAAG
CCCCTCCTCAGTCCTATTCCCGAGCTGCCTGAAGTCCCTGAGATGACACCTTCCATTCCGAGCATCCGAA
GACTGGGTTCAGGTTATTTCAGTTCAAATGGCAAACTGGAAGAAGTGAAGACTCCTAAAAATCCAGTGAA
AAGAAAGGATCTTTTGCGTCATGACCCAGATTTGCATATGCATCAAGGCTATGATAAATATGATGTCTCT
GAATTCTGCTCTTATATAAAAAGTTCCTCATCGCTTGGCAATGCTACTTCTGATGAGGACCCGAACACTA
ACATTATGAATATAAACGAGAACAAAAATATTCCAAAAGCAAAAAATAAGTCAGAAAGTGAAAATGAACC
AAAAGCTGGAACTGACAGTCCTGTTTCTTGTGCTTCTGTAACTGAAGAACGTGTGGCATCAGATAGTCCC
AAACCTGCTCTGACCCTGCAGCAGGGTCAAGAATTTTCTGCTGGTGGTCAAAATGCAGAAAACCTTTGTC
AGTTCTTTAAAATTTCACCAGATTTAAACATAAAGTGTGAAAGAAAGGATGACTTCTTAGGAGCTGCAGA
AGGAAAACTGCAATGCAATCGTTTAATGCCTAATTCACAAAAAGACTGTCATTGTTTAGGAGATGTCTTA
ATTGAAAATACGAAAGAATCTAAAAGCCAGAGTGAGGATTTGGGAAGAAAACCCATGGAAAGTAGCAGTG
TTGTGAGTTGCAGAGACAGGAAAGATAGAAGACGTTCCATGTGTTATTCTGATGGTCGAAGTTTACATTT
GGAAAAAAATGGAAATCACACACCATCCTCCAGTGTGGGCAGCTCTGTAGAAATTAGTTTAGAAAATTCT
GAACTGTTTAAAGATTTGTCTGATGCCATTGAGCAAACCTTTCAGAGGAGAAATAGTGAAACCAAAGTGC
GACGTGACACGAGGCTACAGAAGGATTTAGAAAACGAAGGTCTTGTATGGATTTCACTTCCACTTCCTTC
CACTTCCCAAAAAGCCAAAAGAAGAACAATATGTACATTTGACAGCAGTGGATTTGAAAGTATGTCTCCC
ATAAAAGAAACTGTGTCCTCCAGACAAAAACCGCAGATGGCACCTCCCGTCTCAGATCCAGAAAACAGCC
AGGGCCCTGCTGCTGGTTCTTCCGATGAACCTGGTAAGAGGAGGAAGAGCTTTTGTATATCTACACTTGC
AAATACTAAAGCCACTTCCCAGTTCAAAGGCTACCGGAGAAGATCCTCTCTTAATGGGAAGGGAGAGAGC
TCTCTGACTGCCTTGGAAAGGATTGAACATAATGGAGAAAGAAAGCAGTACCCATACGATGTTCCTGACT
ATGCGGGCTATCCGTATGACGTCCCGGACTATGCAGGATCCTATCCATATGACGTTCCAGATTACGCTTA
GCCCGGGATCCACCGGATCTAGATAACTGATCATAATCAGCCATACCACATTTGTAGAGGTTTTACTTGC
TTTAAAAAACCTCCCACACCTCCCCCTGAACCTGAAACATAAAATGAATGCAATTGTTGTTGTTAACTTG
TTTATTGCAGCTTATAATGGTTACAAATAAAGCAATAGCATCACAAATTTCACAAATAAAGCATTTTTTT
CACTGCATTCTAGTTGTGGTTTGTCCAAACTCATCAATGTATCTTAACGCGTAAATTGTAAGCGTTAATA
TTTTGTTAAAATTCGCGTTAAATTTTTGTTAAATCAGCTCATTTTTTAACCAATAGGCCGAAATCGGCAA
AATCCCTTATAAATCAAAAGAATAGACCGAGATAGGGT
[37 nt withheld, positions 4939-4975]
AAAGAACGTGGACTCCAACGTCAAAGG
[49 nt withheld, positions 5003-5051]
T
[91 nt withheld, positions 5053-5143]
G
[124 nt withheld, positions 5145-5268]
CAGGTGGCACTTTTCGGGGAAATGTGCGCGGAACCCCTATTTGTTTATTTTTCTAAATACATTCAAATAT
GTATCCGCTCATGAGACAATAACCCTGATAAATGCTTCAATAATATTGAAAAAGGAAGAGTCCTGAGGCG
GAAAGAACCAGCTGTGGAATGTGTGTCAGTTAGGGTGTGGAAAGTCCCCAGGCTCCCCAGCAGGCAGAAG
TATGCAAAGCATGCATCTCAATTAGTCAGCAACCAGGTGTGGAAAGTCCCCAGGCTCCCCAGCAGGCAGA
AGTATGCAAAGCATGCATCTCAATTAGTCAGCAACCATAGTCCCGCCCCTAACTCCGCCCATCCCGCCCC
TAACTCCGCCCAGTTCCGCCCATTCTCCGCCCCATGGCTGACTAATTTTTTTTATTTATGCAGAGGCCGA
GGCCGCCTCGGCCTCTGAGCTATTCCAGAAGTAGTGAGGAGGCTTTTTTGGAGGCCTAGGCTTTTGCAAA
GATCGATCAAGAGACAGGATGAGGATCGTTTCGCATGATTGAACAAGATGGATTGCACGCAGGTTCTCCG
GCCGCTTGGGTGGAGAGGCTATTCGGCTATGACTGGGCACAACAGACAATCGGCTGCTCTGATGCCGCCG
TGTTCCGGCTGTCAGCGCAGGGGCGCCCGGTTCTTTTTGTCAAGACCGACCTGTCCGGTGCCCTGAATGA
ACTGCAAGACGAGGCAGCGCGGCTATCGTGGCTGGCCACGACGGGCGTTCCTTGCGCAGCTGTGCTCGAC
GTTGTCACTGAAGCGGGAAGGGACTGGCTGCTATTGGGCGAAGTGCCGGGGCAGGATCTCCTGTCATCTC
ACCTTGCTCCTGCCGAGAAAGTATCCATCATGGCTGATGCAATGCGGCGGCTGCATACGCTTGATCCGGC
TACCTGCCCATTCGACCACCAAGCGAAACATCGCATCGAGCGAGCACGTACTCGGATGGAAGCCGGTCTT
GTCGATCAGGATGATCTGGACGAAGAGCATCAGGGGCTCGCGCCAGCCGAACTGTTCGCCAGGCTCAAGG
CGAGCATGCCCGACGGCGAGGATCTCGTCGTGACCCATGGCGATGCCTGCTTGCCGAATATCATGGTGGA
AAATGGCCGCTTTTCTGGATTCATCGACTGTGGCCGGCTGGGTGTGGCGGACCGCTATCAGGACATAGCG
TTGGCTACCCGTGATATTGCTGAAGAGCTTGGCGGCGAATGGGCTGACCGCTTCCTCGTGCTTTACGGTA
TCGCCGCTCCCGATTCGCAGCGCATCGCCTTCTATCGCCTTCTTGACGAGTTCTTCTGAGCGGGACTCTG
GGGTTCGAAATGACCGACCAAGCGACGCCCAACCTGCCATCACGAGATTTCGATTCCACCGCCGCCTTCT
ATGAAAGGTTGGGCTTCGGAATCGTTTTCCGGGACGCCGGCTGGATGATCCTCCAGCGCGGGGATCTCAT
GCTGGAGTTCTTCGCCCACCCTAGGGGGAGGCTAACTGAAACACGGAAGGAGACAATACCGGAAGGAACC
CGCGCTATGACGGCAATAAAAAGACAGAATAAAACGCACGGTGTTGGGTCGTTTGTTCATAAACGCGGGG
TTCGGTCCCAGGGCTGGCACTCTGTCGATACCCCACCGAGACCCCATTGGGGCCAATACGCCCGCGTTTC
TTCCTTTTCCCCACCCCACCCCCCAAGTTCGGGTGAAGGCCCAGGGCTCGCAGCCAACGTCGGGGCGGCA
GGCCCTGCCATAGCCTCAGGTTACTCATATATACTTTAGATTGATTTAAAACTTCATTTTTAATTTAAAA
GGATCTAGGTGAAGATCCTTTTTGATAATCTCATGACCAAAATCCCTTAACGTGAGTTTTCGTTCCACTG
AGCGTCAGACCCCGTAGAAAAGATCAAAGGATCTTCTTGAGATCCTTTTTTTCTGCGCGTAATCTGCTGC
TTGCAAACAAAAAAACCACCGCTACCAGCGGTGGTTTGTTTGCCGGATCAAGAGCTACCAACTCTTTTTC
CGAAGGTAACTGGCTTCAGCAGAGCGCAGATACCAAATACTGTTCTTCTAGTGTAGCCGTAGTTAGGCCA
CCACTTCAAGAACTCTGTAGCACCGCCTACATACCTCGCTCTGCTAATCCTGTTACCAGTGGCTGCTGCC
AGTGGCGATAAGTCGTGTCTTACCGGGTTGGACTCAAGACGATAGTTACCGGATAAGGCGCAGCGGTCGG
GCTGAACGGGGGGTTCGTGCACACAGCCCAGCTTGGAGCGAACGACCTACACCGAACTGAGATACCTACA
GCGTGAGCTATGAGAAAGCGCCACGCTTCCCGAAGGGAGAAAGGCGGACAGGTATCCGGTAAGCGGCAGG
GTCGGAACAGGAGAGCGCACGAGGGAGCTTCCAGGGGGAAACGCCTGGTATCTTTATAGTCCTGTCGGGT
TTCGCCACCTCTGACTTGAGCGTCGATTTTTGTGATGCTCGTCAGGGGGGCGGAGCCTATGGAAAAACGC
CAGCAACGCGGCCTTTTTACGGTTCCTGGCCTTTTGCTGGCCTTTTGCTCACATGTTCTTTCCTGCGTTA
TCCCCTGATTCTGTGGATAACCGTATTACCGCCATGCAT
Features (pLannotate 1.2.2; 16 found; start..end, strand, type, name):
     61..364     +  enhancer       CMV enhancer: human cytomegalovirus immediate early enhancer
    365..568     +  promoter       CMV promoter: human cytomegalovirus (CMV) immediate early promoter
    613..1329    +  CDS            EGFP: EGFP is a basic (constitutively fluorescent) green fluorescent protein published in 1996, derived from Aequorea victoria. It is reported to be a rapidly-maturing weak dimer with moderate acid sensitivity.
   1330..1380    +  misc_feature   MCS (fragment): multiple cloning site
   1390..4458    +  CDS            CDCA2: CDCA2_HUMAN - Experimental evidence at protein level: Swiss-Prot protein existence level 1. Regulator of chromosome structure during mitosis required for condensin-depleted chromosomes to retain their compact architecture through anaphase. Acts by mediating the recruitment of phopsphatase PP1-gamma subunit (PPP1CC) to chromatin at anaphase and into the following interphase. At anaphase onset, its association with chromatin targets a pool of PPP1CC to dephosphorylate substrates. From Homo sapiens (Human).
   4459..4548    +  CDS            3xHA: three tandem HA epitope tags
   4578..4662    +  CDS            large T antigen (fragment): large T antigen from SV40 (simian virus 40)
   4685..4806    +  polyA_signal   SV40 poly(A) signal: SV40 polyadenylation signal
   4840..5268    -  rep_origin     f1 ori (sequence partly withheld): f1 bacteriophage origin of replication; arrow indicates direction of (+) strand synthesis
   5295..5399    +  promoter       AmpR promoter: bla
   5401..5758    +  promoter       SV40 promoter: SV40 enhancer and early promoter
   5793..6587    +  CDS            NeoR/KanR: aminoglycoside phosphotransferase from Tn5; aph(3')-II (or nptII); confers resistance to neomycin, kanamycin, and G418 (Geneticin®)
   6608..6760    +  CDS            ble (fragment): BLE_KLEPN - Experimental evidence at protein level: Swiss-Prot protein existence level 1. Binding protein with a strong affinity to the bleomycin family of antibiotics. Binds to CL990; an antimitotic-antibiotic compound. From Klebsiella pneumoniae.
   6819..6866    +  polyA_signal   HSV TK poly(A) signal: herpes simplex virus thymidine kinase polyadenylation signal (Cole and Stacy, 1985)
   6957..6973    -  polyA_signal   bGH poly(A) signal (fragment): bovine growth hormone polyadenylation signal
   7195..7783    +  rep_origin     ori: high-copy-number ColE1/pMB1/pBR322/pUC origin of replication
