[The description below was written by a language model from this plasmid's Addgene catalogue record and pLannotate feature annotations shown in this document.]
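Description:
pEGFP-RepoMan-S893D is a mammalian expression plasmid built on the Clontech pEGFP-C1 backbone and carrying the human CDCA2 (Repo-Man) coding sequence fused in frame to the C-terminus of EGFP. The fusion is driven by the human cytomegalovirus immediate early enhancer and promoter and terminated by the SV40 polyadenylation signal. EGFP is followed by a remnant of the multiple cloning site and then the roughly 3.1 kb CDCA2 open reading frame. The feature table also detects a 3xHA epitope block directly downstream of CDCA2. The catalogue entry does not list this tag, so the protein may carry a C-terminal HA tag in addition to N-terminal GFP. The insert carries a serine-to-aspartate substitution at residue 893, a change of the type commonly used to mimic constitutive phosphorylation. It is described as shRNA resistant, although the record does not say which changes confer that resistance.

In bacteria the plasmid replicates from a high-copy ColE1/pUC-type origin and is selected with kanamycin. The same Tn5 NeoR/KanR gene sits behind tandem bacterial (bla) and SV40 early promoters and is followed by the HSV TK polyadenylation signal, so it also allows G418 selection of transfected mammalian cells. An f1 origin is present as a standard backbone element. The short ble, large T antigen and bGH poly(A) matches are annotated only as fragments.

Repo-Man recruits PP1-gamma phosphatase to chromatin at anaphase. The associated study concerns Aurora B control of the PP1/Repo-Man complex and mitotic histone H2B S6 phosphorylation. The construct is therefore suited to knockdown-and-rescue experiments and to fluorescence imaging of the mutant's localisation during mitosis.
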