Addgene plasmid #204995: pEGFP-RepoMan-S893D
Purpose: Expresses shRNA resistant GFP-RepoMan S893D Mutant
Depositing lab: Lienhard Schmitz. Depositing organization: Justus Liebig-Universitaet Giessen. Publication: The Aurora B-controlled PP1/RepoMan complex determines the spatial and temporal distribution of mitotic H2B S6 phosphorylation. Pfisterer M, Robert R, Saul VV, Pritz A, Seibert M, Feederle R, Schmitz ML. Open Biol. 2024 May;14(5):230460. doi: 10.1098/rsob.230460. Epub 2024 May 29. PubMed 38806145.
Backbone
  Vector backbone: pEGFP-C1
  Backbone manufacturer: Clontech
  Backbone size w/o insert (bp): 4731
  Total vector size (bp): 7879
  Vector type: Mammalian Expression
  Selectable markers: Neomycin (select with G418)
Growth in bacteria
  Bacterial resistance: Kanamycin, 50 μg/mL
  Growth temperature: 37°C
  Growth strain: DH5alpha
  Copy number: High Copy
Gene/Insert
  Gene/Insert name: cell division cycle associated 2 (alt names: CDCA2; Repo-Man)
  Species: H. sapiens (human)
  Insert size (bp): 3069
  Mutation: changed Serine 893 to Aspartic acid
  Entrez Gene: CDCA2 (a.k.a. PPP1R81, Repo-Man)
  Promoter: CMV
  Tag / fusion protein: GFP (N terminal on backbone)
  Cloning method: Unknown
  Sequencing primers: 5′ AGCTGCAATAAACAAGTT
Terms and licenses: Academic/Nonprofit Terms; Industry Terms: Not Available to Industry
How to cite: pEGFP-RepoMan-S893D was a gift from Lienhard Schmitz (Addgene plasmid # 204995 ; http://n2t.net/addgene:204995 ; RRID:Addgene_204995)
